>Addgene plasmid #229637 | pAAV.RMacL5ET-11.EGFP.BCC4.WPRE | addgene full sequence | sequence record 461583 | Addgene NGS Result
CTGCGCGCTCGCTCGCTCACTGAGGCCGCCCGGGCAAAGCCCGGGCGTCGGGCGACCTTTGGTCGCCCGG
CCTCAGTGAGCGAGCGAGCGCGCAGAGAGGGAGTGGCCAACTCCATCACTAGGGGTTCCTTGTAGTTAAT
GATTAACCCGCCATGCTACTTATCTACGTAGCCATGCTCTAGGAAGATCGGAATTCTCCCTGAAGAAACC
CCAATTTTAACCTGGTTAATTCAGAGGGCAAACTATTTCCAATATGAGCAGATGATCTGACTGAAACAGT
CAAGGGAGTACTGAACTTCCCCGGGCCATTTTTTAGGAATACATCTATTACACGTAAGGATGCAGACCTA
TATATTTATATCCAAATCTGACCTAACCAAACACAGATCAGATGCCAGATCCTACCCCACTGAGGCTGTG
CCCACATTTTCCAGGCATCGCCACCAACAGAGCTACTGAAGAAACGGGGCAACTGTTTAGAATGCAAACT
GCTTTCTTGCGTTCACAGGAAGCTGGCATATTTATAGAGAGGAAAGGAACTTTCAGGCAAGCTAGCTCAA
GGACACAGCTCAAAGATTAACTTACTCCCATTCTCCTTCATGTAAGTCCAAACTTCTCTTTCCTCAGGAC
TATGAGCAAAGGAACAGTTTCCAACATATTGACATTTTTTCCCAGAAGCAATATGGTTGCACAGCTGTCC
TAGTTTCCATGCTCTAGCCTGCAGGCAGGAACATCCAAACTGAGCAGCCGGGGTCCCCCCCACCCCCCAC
CCCGCCCCACGCGGCAACTTTGAGCCTGTGCTGGGACAGAGCCTCTAGTTCCTAAATTAGTCCATGAGGT
CAGAGGCAGCACTGCCATTGTAACGCGATTGGAGAGGATCACGTCACCGGACACGCCCCCAGGCATCTCC
CTGGGTCTCCTAAACTTGGCGGGGAGAAGTTTTAGCCCTTAAGTTTTAGCCTTTAACCCCCATATTCAGA
ACTGTGCGAGTTGGCGAAACCCCACAAATCACAACAAACTGTACACAACACCGAGCTAGAGGTGATCTTT
CTTGTCCATTCCACACAGGCCTTAGTAATGCGTCGCCATAGCAACAGTGTCACTAGTAGCACCAGCACTT
CCCCACACCCTCCCCCTCAGGAATCCGTACTCTCCAGTGAACCCCAGAAACCTCTGGAGAGTTCTGGACA
AGGGCGGAACCCACAACTCCGATTACTCAAGGGAGGCGGGGAAGCTCCACCAGACGCGAAACTGCTGGAA
GATTCCTGGCCCCAAGGCCTCCTCCGGCTCGCTGATTGGCCCAGCGGAGAGTGGGCGGGGCCGGTGAAGA
CTCCTTAAAGGCGCAGGGCGGCGAGCAGGTCACCAGACGCTGACAGCTACTCAGAACCAAATCTGGTTCC
ATCCAGAGACAAGCGAAGACAAGAGAAGCAGAGCGAGCGGCGCGTTCCCGATCCTCGGCCAGGACCAGCC
TTCCCCAGAGCATCCCTGCCGCGGAGCGCAACCTTCCCAGGAGCATCCCTGCCGCGGAGCGCAACTTTCC
CCGGAGCATCCACGCCGCGGAGCGCAGCCTTCCAGAAGCAGAGCGCGGCGCCGCTAGCGCCACCATGGTG
AGCAAGGGCGAGGAGCTGTTCACCGGGGTGGTGCCCATCCTGGTCGAGCTGGACGGCGACGTAAACGGCC
ACAAGTTCAGCGTGTCCGGCGAGGGCGAGGGCGATGCCACCTACGGCAAGCTGACCCTGAAGTTCATCTG
CACCACCGGCAAGCTGCCCGTGCCCTGGCCCACCCTCGTGACCACCCTGACCTACGGCGTGCAGTGCTTC
AGCCGCTACCCCGACCACATGAAGCAGCACGACTTCTTCAAGTCCGCCATGCCCGAAGGCTACGTCCAGG
AGCGCACCATCTTCTTCAAGGACGACGGCAACTACAAGACCCGCGCCGAGGTGAAGTTCGAGGGCGACAC
CCTGGTGAACCGCATCGAGCTGAAGGGCATCGACTTCAAGGAGGACGGCAACATCCTGGGGCACAAGCTG
GAGTACAACTACAACAGCCACAACGTCTATATCATGGCCGACAAGCAGAAGAACGGCATCAAGGTGAACT
TCAAGATCCGCCACAACATCGAGGACGGCAGCGTGCAGCTCGCCGACCACTACCAGCAGAACACCCCCAT
CGGCGACGGCCCCGTGCTGCTGCCCGACAACCACTACCTGAGCACCCAGTCCGCCCTGAGCAAAGACCCC
AACGAGAAGCGCGATCACATGGTCCTGCTGGAGTTCGTGACCGCCGCCGGGATCACTCTCGGCATGGACG
AGCTGTACAAGTAAGTTTAAACACAGGGTTAATCATTAACTACAGGTGTAGTGACCATGTGTACCGTTAA
GATTCCAATTCGCATATACGCGCATAGCCGCAAGATATACCAGCCAATCTGGACTATCGTTCGTGATACC
GCTTACTCCGACACACATCGGAGAACCACGACCTGCTAACACCAACAACCACCGGAACAACAAGAGGTGC
CAAGTCCAATACGTCAGACCTTACTTGTTCTCACATCACAATAGGGTCCAACTGTCGCTTCTTATGAACG
ACTACTAGCGAGACGTGTTCGATAGGTAGTTCCAAAGACAACAGCAATAGAACTGGTATAAGAGGTGCTA
CTAACATACGTGTTCCAATGAGTTCACTTACGTTGGTGACAACCATGCTTCGATTCATTCAGTTAGTTCC
CTATCCGTACCTTAACCTACCTAAGCCGTTAACTCTGGACTATGTTGTTGGTATGATGGAGAATGGTTGT
CCTAATATGCAAGCTAGTGACTGCTCGTCGTGCTACAATTAAGAACCAGCGTCGTCATATACATCGCGGC
CGCGATCGCTCAACCTCTGGATTACAAAATTTGTGAAAGATTGACTGGTATTCTTAACTATGTTGCTCCT
TTTACGCTATGTGGATACGCTGCTTTAATGCCTTTGTATCATGCTATTGCTTCCCGTATGGCTTTCATTT
TCTCCTCCTTGTATAAATCCTGGTTGCTGTCTCTTTATGAGGAGTTGTGGCCCGTTGTCAGGCAACGTGG
CGTGGTGTGCACTGTGTTTGCTGACGCAACCCCCACTGGTTGGGGCATTGCCACCACCTGTCAGCTCCTT
TCCGGGACTTTCGCTTTCCCCCTCCCTATTGCCACGGCGGAACTCATCGCCGCCTGCCTTGCCCGCTGCT
GGACAGGGGCTCGGCTGTTGGGCACTGACAATTCCGTGGTGTTGTCGGGGAAATCATCGTCCTTTCCTTG
GCTGCTCGCCTGTGTTGCCACCTGGATTCTGCGCGGGACGTCCTTCTGCTACGTCCCTTCGGCCCTCAAT
CCAGCGGACCTTCCTTCCCGCGGCCTGCTGCCGGCTCTGCGGCCTCTTCCGCGTCTTCGCCTTCGCCCTC
AGACGAGTCGGATCTCCCTTTGGGCCGCCTCCCCGCGATCGCAGACATGATAAGATACATTGATGAGTTT
GGACAAACCACAACTAGAATGCAGTGAAAAAAATGCTTTATTTGTGAAATTTGTGATGCTATTGCTTTAT
TTGTAACCATTATAAGCTGCAATAAACAAGTTAACAACAACAATTGCATTCATTTTATGTTTCAGGTTCA
GGGGGAGATGTGGGAGGTTTTTTAAAGCAAGTAAAACCTCTACAAATGTGGTAGTCGAAATTCCCGATAA
GGATCTTCCTAGAGCATGGCTACGTAGATAAGTAGCATGGCGGGTTAATCATTAACTACAAGGAACCCCT
AGTGATGGAGTTGGCCACTCCCTCTCTGCGCGCTCGCTCGCTCACTGAGGCCGGGCGACCAAAGGTCGCC
CGACGCCCGGGCTTTGCCCGGGCGGCCTCAGTGAGCGAGCGAGCGCGCAGCCTTAATTAACCTAATTCAC
TGGCCGTCGTTTTACAACGTCGTGACTGGGAAAACCCTGGCGTTACCCAACTTAATCGCCTTGCAGCACA
TCCCCCTTTCGCCAGCTGGCGTAATAGCGAAGAGGCCCGCACCGATCGCCCTTCCCAACAGTTGCGCAGC
CTGAATGGCGAATGGG
[124 nt withheld, positions 4077-4200]
C
[91 nt withheld, positions 4202-4292]
A
[49 nt withheld, positions 4294-4342]
CCTTTGACGTTGGAGTCCACGTTCTTT
[37 nt withheld, positions 4370-4406]
ACCCTATCTCGGTCTATTCTTTTGATTTATAAGGGATTTTGCCGATTTCGGCCTATTGGTTAAAAAATGA
GCTGATTTAACAAAAATTTAACGCGAATTTTAACAAAATATTAACGCTTACAATTTAGGTGGCACTTTTC
GGGGAAATGTGCGCGGAACCCCTATTTGTTTATTTTTCTAAATACATTCAAATATGTATCCGCTCATGAG
ACAATAACCCTGATAAATGCTTCAATAATATTGAAAAAGGAAGAGTATGAGTATTCAACATTTCCGTGTC
GCCCTTATTCCCTTTTTTGCGGCATTTTGCCTTCCTGTTTTTGCTCACCCAGAAACGCTGGTGAAAGTAA
AAGATGCTGAAGATCAGTTGGGTGCACGAGTGGGTTACATCGAACTGGATCTCAACAGCGGTAAGATCCT
TGAGAGTTTTCGCCCCGAAGAACGTTTTCCAATGATGAGCACTTTTAAAGTTCTGCTATGTGGCGCGGTA
TTATCCCGTATTGACGCCGGGCAAGAGCAACTCGGTCGCCGCATACACTATTCTCAGAATGACTTGGTTG
AGTACTCACCAGTCACAGAAAAGCATCTTACGGATGGCATGACAGTAAGAGAATTATGCAGTGCTGCCAT
AACCATGAGTGATAACACTGCGGCCAACTTACTTCTGACAACGATCGGAGGACCGAAGGAGCTAACCGCT
TTTTTGCACAACATGGGGGATCATGTAACTCGCCTTGATCGTTGGGAACCGGAGCTGAATGAAGCCATAC
CAAACGACGAGCGTGACACCACGATGCCTGTAGCAATGGCAACAACGTTGCGCAAACTATTAACTGGCGA
ACTACTTACTCTAGCTTCCCGGCAACAATTAATAGACTGGATGGAGGCGGATAAAGTTGCAGGACCACTT
CTGCGCTCGGCCCTTCCGGCTGGCTGGTTTATTGCTGATAAATCTGGAGCCGGTGAGCGTGGGTCTCGCG
GTATCATTGCAGCACTGGGGCCAGATGGTAAGCCCTCCCGTATCGTAGTTATCTACACGACGGGGAGTCA
GGCAACTATGGATGAACGAAATAGACAGATCGCTGAGATAGGTGCCTCACTGATTAAGCATTGGTAACTG
TCAGACCAAGTTTACTCATATATACTTTAGATTGATTTAAAACTTCATTTTTAATTTAAAAGGATCTAGG
TGAAGATCCTTTTTGATAATCTCATGACCAAAATCCCTTAACGTGAGTTTTCGTTCCACTGAGCGTCAGA
CCCCGTAGAAAAGATCAAAGGATCTTCTTGAGATCCTTTTTTTCTGCGCGTAATCTGCTGCTTGCAAACA
AAAAAACCACCGCTACCAGCGGTGGTTTGTTTGCCGGATCAAGAGCTACCAACTCTTTTTCCGAAGGTAA
CTGGCTTCAGCAGAGCGCAGATACCAAATACTGTTCTTCTAGTGTAGCCGTAGTTAGGCCACCACTTCAA
GAACTCTGTAGCACCGCCTACATACCTCGCTCTGCTAATCCTGTTACCAGTGGCTGCTGCCAGTGGCGAT
AAGTCGTGTCTTACCGGGTTGGACTCAAGACGATAGTTACCGGATAAGGCGCAGCGGTCGGGCTGAACGG
GGGGTTCGTGCACACAGCCCAGCTTGGAGCGAACGACCTACACCGAACTGAGATACCTACAGCGTGAGCT
ATGAGAAAGCGCCACGCTTCCCGAAGGGAGAAAGGCGGACAGGTATCCGGTAAGCGGCAGGGTCGGAACA
GGAGAGCGCACGAGGGAGCTTCCAGGGGGAAACGCCTGGTATCTTTATAGTCCTGTCGGGTTTCGCCACC
TCTGACTTGAGCGTCGATTTTTGTGATGCTCGTCAGGGGGGCGGAGCCTATGGAAAAACGCCAGCAACGC
GGCCTTTTTACGGTTCCTGGCCTTTTGCTGGCCTTTTGCTCACATGTTCTTTCCTGCGTTATCCCCTGAT
TCTGTGGATAACCGTATTACCGCCTTTGAGTGAGCTGATACCGCTCGCCGCAGCCGAACGACCGAGCGCA
GCGAGTCAGTGAGCGAGGAAGCGGAAGAGCGCCCAATACGCAAACCGCCTCTCCCCGCGCGTTGGCCGAT
TCATTAATGCAGCTGGCACGACAGGTTTCCCGACTGGAAAGCGGGCAGTGAGCGCAACGCAATTAATGTG
AGTTAGCTCACTCATTAGGCACCCCAGGCTTTACACTTTATGCTTCCGGCTCGTATGTTGTGTGGAATTG
TGAGCGGATAACAATTTCACACAGGAAACAGCTATGACCATGATTACGCCAGATTTAATTAAGGCCTTAA
TTAGG
Features (pLannotate 1.2.2; 16 found; start..end, strand, type, name):
    587..694     -  CDS            ZC3H7A (fragment): Z3H7A_HUMAN - Also known as ZC3H7, ZC3HDC7. Experimental evidence at protein level: Swiss-Prot protein existence level 1. May be a specific regulator of miRNA biogenesis. Binds to microRNAs MIR7-1, MIR16-2 and MIR29A hairpins recognizing the 3'- ATA(A/T)-5' motif in the apical loop. From Homo sapiens (Human).
   1605..2324    +  CDS            EGFP: the original enhanced GFP (Yang et al., 1996) mammalian codon-optimized
   2880..3466    +  misc_feature   WPRE: woodchuck hepatitis virus posttranscriptional regulatory element
   3481..3602    -  polyA_signal   SV40 poly(A) signal: SV40 polyadenylation signal
   3625..3693    -  CDS            large T antigen (fragment): large T antigen from SV40 (simian virus 40)
   3771..3901    +  repeat_region  AAV2 ITR (fragment): inverted terminal repeat of adeno-associated virus serotype 2 inverted
   3915..4072    +  CDS            lacZα (fragment): LacZα fragment of β-galactosidase; lacZ fragment
   4077..4505    +  rep_origin     f1 ori (sequence partly withheld): f1 bacteriophage origin of replication; arrow indicates direction of (+) strand synthesis
   4558..4662    +  promoter       AmpR promoter: bla
   4663..5523    +  CDS            AmpR: β-lactamase; bla; confers resistance to ampicillin, carbenicillin, and related antibiotics
   5694..6282    +  rep_origin     ori: high-copy-number ColE1/pMB1/pBR322/pUC origin of replication
   6465..6557    +  CDS            lacI (fragment): lac repressor; lacI; The lac repressor binds to the lac operator to inhibit transcription in E. coli. This inhibition can be relieved by adding lactose or isopropyl-β-D-thiogalactopyranoside (IPTG).
   6570..6591    +  protein_bind   CAP binding site: CAP binding activates transcription in the presence of cAMP. E. coli catabolite activator protein
   6606..6636    +  promoter       lac promoter: promoter for the E. coli lac operon
   6644..6660    +  protein_bind   lac operator: The lac repressor binds to the lac operator to inhibit transcription in E. coli. This inhibition can be relieved by adding lactose or isopropyl-β-D-thiogalactopyranoside (IPTG). lac repressor encoded by lacI
   6721..130     -  repeat_region  AAV2 ITR (fragment) (across the origin): inverted terminal repeat of adeno-associated virus serotype 2 inverted
