[The description below was written by a language model from this plasmid's Addgene catalogue record and pLannotate feature annotations shown in this document.]
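Description:
pAAV.RMacL5ET-11.EGFP.BCC4.WPRE is an adeno-associated virus transfer plasmid built on the pEMS2115 backbone and catalogued as a mammalian expression vector. It is propagated in E. coli as a high-copy plasmid through a ColE1/pUC-type origin and selected with ampicillin via the β-lactamase gene. An f1 phage origin and remnants of a lac region (lacZα and lacI fragments, CAP site, lac promoter and operator) are carried over from the cloning backbone. A recombination-deficient growth strain is listed, as is common for plasmids containing repeat-rich ITRs.

The payload lies between two AAV2 inverted terminal repeats, both annotated as partial matches, which are the cis elements needed for replication and packaging of the cassette into AAV particles. The synthetic insert, assembled by Gibson cloning, combines RMacL5ET-11, described as an enhancer for layer 5 extratelencephalic projection neurons, with a mammalian codon-optimized EGFP reporter. This is followed by a WPRE to boost transcript stability and expression, and an SV40 polyadenylation signal. The enhancer itself is not annotated in the feature table. It presumably occupies the unannotated region upstream of EGFP, where a short hit to human ZC3H7A is most likely an incidental match to genomic sequence rather than a functional coding element. No minimal promoter is annotated, and the record does not state which one is used. "BCC4" is not defined in the record, though an unannotated gap lies between EGFP and the WPRE. The construct is intended for testing or exploiting cell-type-restricted transgene expression in L5 ET neurons, and comes from work identifying enhancers in the rhesus macaque genome by machine learning.
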