Addgene plasmid #229637: pAAV.RMacL5ET-11.EGFP.BCC4.WPRE
Purpose: L5 extratelencephalic projection neuron Enhancer to drive transgene expression
Depositing lab: William Stauffer. Depositing organization: University of Pittsburgh (University, School of Medicine, and Cancer Institute). Publication: Machine learning identification of enhancers in the rhesus macaque genome. He J, Phan BN, Kerkhoff WG, Alikaya A, Hong T, Brull OR, Fredericks JM, Sedorovitz M, Srinivasan C, Leone MJ, Wirfel OM, Brown A, Dauby S, Tittle RK, Lin MK, Hooks BM, Bostan AC, Gharbawie OA, Byrne LC, Pfenning AR, Stauffer WR. Neuron. 2025 May 21;113(10):1548-1561.e8. doi: 10.1016/j.neuron.2025.04.030. PubMed 40403706.
Backbone
  Vector backbone: pEMS2115 (Addgene Plasmid #49140)
  Vector type: Mammalian Expression
Growth in bacteria
  Bacterial resistance: Ampicillin, 100 μg/mL
  Growth temperature: 37°C
  Growth strain: NEB Stable
  Copy number: High Copy
Gene/Insert
  Gene/Insert name: RMacL5ET-11.EGFP.BCC4
  Species: Synthetic
  Cloning method: Gibson Cloning
Terms and licenses: Academic/Nonprofit Terms; Industry Terms: Not Available to Industry
Depositor comments: Please visit https://doi.org/10.1101/2024.12.01.626253 for bioRxiv preprint.
How to cite: pAAV.RMacL5ET-11.EGFP.BCC4.WPRE was a gift from William Stauffer (Addgene plasmid # 229637 ; http://n2t.net/addgene:229637 ; RRID:Addgene_229637)
